Addgene plasmid #46836: pCRII-TOPO CMV-cGFP-SV40 Poly(A) Sense
Purpose: Express cGFP transcript ending in a poly(A) tail [using the SV40 poly(A) signal]
Depositing lab: Phil Sharp. Depositing organization: Massachusetts Institute of Technology. Publication: A triple helix stabilizes the 3' ends of long noncoding RNAs that lack poly(A) tails. Wilusz JE, JnBaptiste CK, Lu LY, Kuhn CD, Joshua-Tor L, Sharp PA. Genes Dev. 2012 Nov 1;26(21):2392-407. doi: 10.1101/gad.204438.112. Epub 2012 Oct 16. PubMed 23073843.
Backbone
  Vector backbone: pCRII-TOPO
  Backbone manufacturer: Invitrogen
  Backbone size w/o insert (bp): 4000
  Total vector size (bp): 6954
  Vector type: Mammalian Expression
Growth in bacteria
  Bacterial resistance: Ampicillin, 100 μg/mL
  Growth temperature: 37°C
  Growth strain: Top10
  Copy number: High Copy
Gene/Insert
  Gene/Insert name: Coral Green Fluorescent Protein (cGFP)
  Insert size (bp): 720
  Promoter: CMV
  Cloning method: Restriction Enzyme; 5′ cloning site EcoRV (not destroyed); 3′ cloning site NotI (not destroyed)
  Sequencing primers: 5′ CGC AAA TGG GCG GTA GGC GTG
Terms and licenses: Academic/Nonprofit Terms; Industry Terms: Not Available to Industry
How to cite: pCRII-TOPO CMV-cGFP-SV40 Poly(A) Sense was a gift from Phil Sharp (Addgene plasmid # 46836 ; http://n2t.net/addgene:46836 ; RRID:Addgene_46836)
