[The description below was written by a language model from this plasmid's Addgene catalogue record and pLannotate feature annotations shown in this document.]
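Description:
pCRII-TOPO CMV-cGFP-SV40 Poly(A) Sense is a 6,954 bp mammalian expression plasmid built on the Invitrogen pCRII-TOPO cloning backbone. It is maintained in E. coli at high copy through a ColE1/pUC-type origin and selected with ampicillin via the β-lactamase gene. The backbone also carries a neo/kanamycin resistance coding sequence, an f1 phage origin, and the usual remnants of the lac region (lac promoter and operator, CAP site, a lacZα fragment). SP6 and T7 phage promoters flank the cloning region and face inward toward the insert.

The payload is a simple reporter cassette in the "sense" orientation. The human cytomegalovirus immediate-early enhancer and promoter drive an approximately 720 bp green fluorescent protein open reading frame, followed directly by the SV40 polyadenylation signal. The catalogue entry calls the reporter coral GFP (cGFP), whereas the automated annotation matches the coding sequence to AcGFP1, an Aequorea coerulescens-derived protein, so the two sources differ in how they name it. A very short match to a truncated HIV-1 5' LTR just downstream of the promoter is probably an incidental annotation hit rather than a functional viral element. The insert is recorded as cloned between EcoRV and NotI sites, both retained. Several hundred base pairs on either side of the cassette are unannotated.

The stated purpose is to produce a cGFP transcript whose 3' end is formed by canonical cleavage and polyadenylation. Given the associated study on triple-helix elements that stabilise the 3' ends of long noncoding RNAs lacking poly(A) tails, it most plausibly serves as the polyadenylated reference reporter for comparison with constructs bearing alternative 3' end-forming sequences.
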