Features (pLannotate 1.2.2; 18 found; start..end, strand, type, name):
      2..94      +  CDS            lacI (fragment): lac repressor; lacI; The lac repressor binds to the lac operator to inhibit transcription in E. coli. This inhibition can be relieved by adding lactose or isopropyl-β-D-thiogalactopyranoside (IPTG).
    107..128     +  protein_bind   CAP binding site: CAP binding activates transcription in the presence of cAMP. E. coli catabolite activator protein
    143..173     +  promoter       lac promoter: promoter for the E. coli lac operon
    181..197     +  protein_bind   lac operator: The lac repressor binds to the lac operator to inhibit transcription in E. coli. This inhibition can be relieved by adding lactose or isopropyl-β-D-thiogalactopyranoside (IPTG). lac repressor encoded by lacI
    239..257     +  promoter       SP6 promoter: promoter for bacteriophage SP6 RNA polymerase
   1075..1453    +  enhancer       CMV enhancer: human cytomegalovirus immediate early enhancer
   1454..1657    +  promoter       CMV promoter: human cytomegalovirus (CMV) immediate early promoter
   1653..1686    +  LTR            5' LTR (truncated) (fragment): truncated 5' long terminal repeat (LTR) from HIV-1
   1698..2414    +  CDS            AcGFP1: AcGFP1 is a basic (constitutively fluorescent) green fluorescent protein, derived from Aequorea coerulescens.
   2426..2547    +  polyA_signal   SV40 poly(A) signal: SV40 polyadenylation signal
   3388..3406    -  promoter       T7 promoter: promoter for bacteriophage T7 RNA polymerase
   3409..3566    +  CDS            lacZα (fragment): LacZα fragment of β-galactosidase; lacZ fragment
   3570..3998    +  rep_origin     f1 ori (sequence partly withheld): f1 bacteriophage origin of replication; arrow indicates direction of (+) strand synthesis
   4011..4310    +  CDS            tnpA (fragment): TN5P_ECOLX - Also known as tnp. Experimental evidence at protein level: Swiss-Prot protein existence level 1. Mediates transposition of transposon Tn5 by a 'cut and paste' mechanism. First, the monomeric transposase binds the 19 bp inverted DNA repeats flanking the transposon. Then, dimerization of the DNA- bound transposase creates a synaptic DNA complex. After nicking of the first DNA strand, excision of the transposon proceeds through a series of intermediates. The transposase then mediates the insertion of the transposon at a new site by strand transfer. The activity of the wild- type tran
   4342..5133    +  CDS            neo: KKA2_KLEPN - Also known as kan, nptII. Experimental evidence at protein level: Swiss-Prot protein existence level 1. Resistance to kanamycin, neomycin, paromomycin, ribostamycin, butirosin and gentamicin B. From Klebsiella pneumoniae.
   5137..5153    +  promoter       AmpR promoter (fragment): bla
   5154..6014    +  CDS            AmpR: β-lactamase; bla; confers resistance to ampicillin, carbenicillin, and related antibiotics
   6185..6773    +  rep_origin     ori: high-copy-number ColE1/pMB1/pBR322/pUC origin of replication
>Addgene plasmid #46836 | pCRII-TOPO CMV-cGFP-SV40 Poly(A) Sense | depositor full sequence | sequence record 66681 | pCRII-TOPO CMV-cGFP-SV40 Poly(A) Sense sequence 6954 bps
AGCGCCCAATACGCAAACCGCCTCTCCCCGCGCGTTGGCCGATTCATTAATGCAGCTGGCACGACAGGTT
TCCCGACTGGAAAGCGGGCAGTGAGCGCAACGCAATTAATGTGAGTTAGCTCACTCATTAGGCACCCCAG
GCTTTACACTTTATGCTTCCGGCTCGTATGTTGTGTGGAATTGTGAGCGGATAACAATTTCACACAGGAA
ACAGCTATGACCATGATTACGCCAAGCTATTTAGGTGACACTATAGAATACTCAAGCTATGCATCAAGCT
TCTTTAAAAGGCCACTTGAACTCGCTTTCCATGGCGATTTGCCTTGTGAGCACTTTCAGGAGAGCCTGGA
AGCTGAAAAACGGTAGAAAAATTTCCGTGCGGGCCGTGGGGGGCTGGCGGCAACTGGGGGGCCGCAGATC
AGAGTGGGCCACTGGCAGCCAACGGCCCCCGGGGCTCAGGCGGGGAGCAGCTCTGTGGTGTGGGATTGAG
GCGTTTTCCAAGAGTGGGTTTTCACGTTTCTAAGATTTCCCAAGCAGACAGCCCGTGCTGCTCCGATTTC
TCGAACAAAAAAGCAAAACGTGTGGCTGTCTTGGGAGCAAGTCGCAGGACTGCAAGCAGTTGGGGGAGAA
AGTCCGCCATTTTGCCACTTCTCAACCGTCCCTGCAAGGCTGGGGCTCAGTTGCGTAATGGAAAGTAAAG
CCCTGAACTATCACACTTTAATCTTCCTTCAAAAGGTGGTAAACTATACCTACTGTCCCTCAAGAGAACA
CAAGAAGTGCTTTAAGAGGTATTTTAAAAGTTCCGGGGGTTTTGTGAGGTGTTTGATGACCCGTTTAAAA
TATGATTTCCATGTTTCTTTTGTCTAAAGTTTGCAGCTCAAATCTTTCCACACGCTAGTAATTTAAGTAT
TTCTGCATGTGTAGTTTGCATTCAAGTTCCATAAGCTGTTAAGAAAAATCTAGAAAAGTAAAACTAGAAC
CTATTTTTAACCGAAGAACTACTTTTTGCCTCCCTCACAAAGGCGGCGGAAGGTGATCGAATTCCGGTGA
TGCGAGTTGTTCTCCGTCGGATCCACATTGATTATTGACTAGTTATTAATAGTAATCAATTACGGGGTCA
TTAGTTCATAGCCCATATATGGAGTTCCGCGTTACATAACTTACGGTAAATGGCCCGCCTGGCTGACCGC
CCAACGACCCCCGCCCATTGACGTCAATAATGACGTATGTTCCCATAGTAACGCCAATAGGGACTTTCCA
TTGACGTCAATGGGTGGACTATTTACGGTAAACTGCCCACTTGGCAGTACATCAAGTGTATCATATGCCA
AGTACGCCCCCTATTGACGTCAATGACGGTAAATGGCCCGCCTGGCATTATGCCCAGTACATGACCTTAT
GGGACTTTCCTACTTGGCAGTACATCTACGTATTAGTCATCGCTATTACCATGGTGATGCGGTTTTGGCA
GTACATCAATGGGCGTGGATAGCGGTTTGACTCACGGGGATTTCCAAGTCTCCACCCCATTGACGTCAAT
GGGAGTTTGTTTTGGCACCAAAATCAACGGGACTTTCCAAAATGTCGTAACAACTCCGCCCCATTGACGC
AAATGGGCGGTAGGCGTGTACGGTGGGAGGTCTATATAAGCAGAGCTCTCTGGCTAACTAGAGAACCCAC
TGCTTACTGGCGATATCATGGCCAGCAAGGGCGAGGAGCTGTTCACCGGCGTGGTGCCCATCCTGGTGGA
GCTGGACGGCGATGTGAATGGCCACAAGTTCAGCGTGAGCGGCGAGGGCGAGGGCGATGCCACCTACGGC
AAGCTGACCCTGAAGTTCATCTGCACCACCGGCAAGCTGCCTGTGCCCTGGCCCACCCTGGTGACCACCC
TGAGCTACGGCGTGCAGTGCTTCTCACGCTACCCCGATCACATGAAGCAGCACGACTTCTTCAAGAGCGC
CATGCCTGAGGGCTACATCCAGGAGCGCACCATCTTCTTCGAGGATGACGGCAACTACAAGTCGCGCGCC
GAGGTGAAGTTCGAGGGCGATACCCTGGTGAATCGCATCGAGCTGACCGGCACCGATTTCAAGGAGGATG
GCAACATCCTGGGCAATAAGATGGAGTACAACTACAACGCCCACAATGTGTACATCATGACCGACAAGGC
CAAGAATGGCATCAAGGTGAACTTCAAGATCCGCCACAACATCGAGGATGGCAGCGTGCAGCTGGCCGAC
CACTACCAGCAGAATACCCCCATCGGCGATGGCCCTGTGCTGCTGCCCGATAACCACTACCTGTCCACCC
AGAGCGCCCTGTCCAAGGACCCCAACGAGAAGCGCGATCACATGATCTACTTCGGCTTCGTGACCGCCGC
CGGCATCACCCACGGCATGGACGAGCTGTACAAGTGAGCGGCCGCAACTTGTTTATTGCAGCTTATAATG
GTTACAAATAAAGCAATAGCATCACAAATTTCACAAATAAAGCATTTTTTTCACTGCATTCTAGTTGTGG
TTTGTCCAAACTCATCAATGTATCTTAGCGGCCGCGCTGTGCGGTAGGCATTGAGGCAGCCAGCGCAGGG
GCTTCTGCTGAGGGGGCAGGCGGAGCTTGAGGAAACCGCAGATAAGTTTTTTTCTCTTTGAAAGATAGAG
ATTAATACAACTACTTAAAAAATATAGTCAATAGGTTACTAAGATATTGCTTAGCGTTAAGTTTTTAACG
TAATTTTAATAGCTTAAGATTTTAAGAGAAAATATGAAGACTTAGAAGAGTAGCATGAGGAAGGAAAAGA
TAAAAGGTTTCTAAAACATGACGGAGGTTGAGATGAAGCTTCTTCATGGAGTAAAAAATGTATTTAAAAG
AAAATTGAGAGAAAGGACTACAGAGCCCCGAATTAATACCAATAGAAGGGCAATGCTTTTAGATTAAAAT
GAAGGTGACTTAAACAGCTTAAAGTTTAGTTTAAAAGTTGTAGGTGATTAAAATAATTTGAAGGCGATCT
TTTAAAAAGAGATTAAACCGAAGGTGATTAAAAGACCTTGAAATCCATGACGCAGGGAGAATTGCGTCAT
TTAAAGCCTAGTTAACGCATTTACTAAACGCAGACGAAAATGGAAAGATTAATTGGGAGTGGTAGGATGA
AACAATTTGGAGAAGATAGAAGTTTGAAGTGGAAAACTGGAAGACAGAAGTACGGGAAGGCGAAGAAAAG
AATAGAGAAGATAGGGAAATTAGAAGATAAAAACATACTTTTAGAAGAAAAAAGATAAATTTAAACCTGA
AAAGTAGGAAGCAGAAGAAAAAAGACAAGCTAGGAAACAAAAAGCTAAGGGCAAAATGTACAAACTCTCG
AGCATGCATCTAGAGGGCCCAATTCGCCCTATAGTGAGTCGTATTACAATTCACTGGCCGTCGTTTTACA
ACGTCGTGACTGGGAAAACCCTGGCGTTACCCAACTTAATCGCCTTGCAGCACATCCCCCTTTCGCCAGC
TGGCGTAATAGCGAAGAGGCCCGCACCGATCGCCCTTCCCAACAGTTGCGCAGCCTGAATGGCGAATGG
[124 nt withheld, positions 3570-3693]
C
[91 nt withheld, positions 3695-3785]
A
[49 nt withheld, positions 3787-3835]
CCTTTGACGTTGGAGTCCACGTTCTTT
[37 nt withheld, positions 3863-3899]
ACCCTATCTCGGTCTATTCTTTTGATTTATAAGGGATTTTGCCGATTTCGGCCTATTGGTTAAAAAATGA
GCTGATTTAACAAAAATTTAACGCGAATTTTAACAAAATTCAGGGCGCAAGGGCTGCTAAAGGAAGCGGA
ACACGTAGAAAGCCAGTCCGCAGAAACGGTGCTGACCCCGGATGAATGTCAGCTACTGGGCTATCTGGAC
AAGGGAAAACGCAAGCGCAAAGAGAAAGCAGGTAGCTTGCAGTGGGCTTACATGGCGATAGCTAGACTGG
GCGGTTTTATGGACAGCAAGCGAACCGGAATTGCCAGCTGGGGCGCCCTCTGGTAAGGTTGGGAAGCCCT
GCAAAGTAAACTGGATGGCTTTCTTGCCGCCAAGGATCTGATGGCGCAGGGGATCAAGATCTGATCAAGA
GACAGGATGAGGATCGTTTCGCATGATTGAACAAGATGGATTGCACGCAGGTTCTCCGGCCGCTTGGGTG
GAGAGGCTATTCGGCTATGACTGGGCACAACAGACAATCGGCTGCTCTGATGCCGCCGTGTTCCGGCTGT
CAGCGCAGGGGCGCCCGGTTCTTTTTGTCAAGACCGACCTGTCCGGTGCCCTGAATGAACTGCAGGACGA
GGCAGCGCGGCTATCGTGGCTGGCCACGACGGGCGTTCCTTGCGCAGCTGTGCTCGACGTTGTCACTGAA
GCGGGAAGGGACTGGCTGCTATTGGGCGAAGTGCCGGGGCAGGATCTCCTGTCATCCCACCTTGCTCCTG
CCGAGAAAGTATCCATCATGGCTGATGCAATGCGGCGGCTGCATACGCTTGATCCGGCTACCTGCCCATT
CGACCACCAAGCGAAACATCGCATCGAGCGAGCACGTACTCGGATGGAAGCCGGTCTTGTCGATCAGGAT
GATCTGGACGAAGAGCATCAGGGGCTCGCGCCAGCCGAACTGTTCGCCAGGCTCAAGGCGCGCATGCCCG
ACGGCGAGGATCTCGTCGTGACCCATGGCGATGCCTGCTTGCCGAATATCATGGTGGAAAATGGCCGCTT
TTCTGGATTCATCGACTGTGGCCGGCTGGGTGTGGCGGACCGCTATCAGGACATAGCGTTGGCTACCCGT
GATATTGCTGAAGAGCTTGGCGGCGAATGGGCTGACCGCTTCCTCGTGCTTTACGGTATCGCCGCTCCCG
ATTCGCAGCGCATCGCCTTCTATCGCCTTCTTGACGAGTTCTTCTGAATTGAAAAAGGAAGAGTATGAGT
ATTCAACATTTCCGTGTCGCCCTTATTCCCTTTTTTGCGGCATTTTGCCTTCCTGTTTTTGCTCACCCAG
AAACGCTGGTGAAAGTAAAAGATGCTGAAGATCAGTTGGGTGCACGAGTGGGTTACATCGAACTGGATCT
CAACAGCGGTAAGATCCTTGAGAGTTTTCGCCCCGAAGAACGTTTTCCAATGATGAGCACTTTTAAAGTT
CTGCTATGTGGCGCGGTATTATCCCGTATTGACGCCGGGCAAGAGCAACTCGGTCGCCGCATACACTATT
CTCAGAATGACTTGGTTGAGTACTCACCAGTCACAGAAAAGCATCTTACGGATGGCATGACAGTAAGAGA
ATTATGCAGTGCTGCCATAACCATGAGTGATAACACTGCGGCCAACTTACTTCTGACAACGATCGGAGGA
CCGAAGGAGCTAACCGCTTTTTTGCACAACATGGGGGATCATGTAACTCGCCTTGATCGTTGGGAACCGG
AGCTGAATGAAGCCATACCAAACGACGAGCGTGACACCACGATGCCTGTAGCAATGGCAACAACGTTGCG
CAAACTATTAACTGGCGAACTACTTACTCTAGCTTCCCGGCAACAATTAATAGACTGGATGGAGGCGGAT
AAAGTTGCAGGACCACTTCTGCGCTCGGCCCTTCCGGCTGGCTGGTTTATTGCTGATAAATCTGGAGCCG
GTGAGCGTGGGTCTCGCGGTATCATTGCAGCACTGGGGCCAGATGGTAAGCCCTCCCGTATCGTAGTTAT
CTACACGACGGGGAGTCAGGCAACTATGGATGAACGAAATAGACAGATCGCTGAGATAGGTGCCTCACTG
ATTAAGCATTGGTAACTGTCAGACCAAGTTTACTCATATATACTTTAGATTGATTTAAAACTTCATTTTT
AATTTAAAAGGATCTAGGTGAAGATCCTTTTTGATAATCTCATGACCAAAATCCCTTAACGTGAGTTTTC
GTTCCACTGAGCGTCAGACCCCGTAGAAAAGATCAAAGGATCTTCTTGAGATCCTTTTTTTCTGCGCGTA
ATCTGCTGCTTGCAAACAAAAAAACCACCGCTACCAGCGGTGGTTTGTTTGCCGGATCAAGAGCTACCAA
CTCTTTTTCCGAAGGTAACTGGCTTCAGCAGAGCGCAGATACCAAATACTGTTCTTCTAGTGTAGCCGTA
GTTAGGCCACCACTTCAAGAACTCTGTAGCACCGCCTACATACCTCGCTCTGCTAATCCTGTTACCAGTG
GCTGCTGCCAGTGGCGATAAGTCGTGTCTTACCGGGTTGGACTCAAGACGATAGTTACCGGATAAGGCGC
AGCGGTCGGGCTGAACGGGGGGTTCGTGCACACAGCCCAGCTTGGAGCGAACGACCTACACCGAACTGAG
ATACCTACAGCGTGAGCTATGAGAAAGCGCCACGCTTCCCGAAGGGAGAAAGGCGGACAGGTATCCGGTA
AGCGGCAGGGTCGGAACAGGAGAGCGCACGAGGGAGCTTCCAGGGGGAAACGCCTGGTATCTTTATAGTC
CTGTCGGGTTTCGCCACCTCTGACTTGAGCGTCGATTTTTGTGATGCTCGTCAGGGGGGCGGAGCCTATG
GAAAAACGCCAGCAACGCGGCCTTTTTACGGTTCCTGGCCTTTTGCTGGCCTTTTGCTCACATGTTCTTT
CCTGCGTTATCCCCTGATTCTGTGGATAACCGTATTACCGCCTTTGAGTGAGCTGATACCGCTCGCCGCA
GCCGAACGACCGAGCGCAGCGAGTCAGTGAGCGAGGAAGCGGAAG
