>Addgene plasmid #46836 | pCRII-TOPO CMV-cGFP-SV40 Poly(A) Sense | addgene partial sequence | sequence record 68710 | AcGFP1-F 5'-ctgagggctacatccaggag-3'
AGTCGCGCGCCGAGGTGAAGTTCGAGGGCGATACCCTGGTGAATCGCATCGAGCTGACCGGCACCGATTT
CAAGGAGGATGGCAACATCCTGGGCAATAAGATGGAGTACAACTACAACGCCCACAATGTGTACATCATG
ACCGACAAGGCCAAGAATGGCATCAAGGTGAACTTCAAGATCCGCCACAACATCGAGGATGGCAGCGTGC
AGCTGGCCGACCACTACCAGCAGAATACCCCCATCGGCGATGGCCCTGTGCTGCTGCCCGATAACCACTA
CCTGTCCACCCAGAGCGCCCTGTCCAAGGACCCCAACGAGAAGCGCGATCACATGATCTACTTCGGCTTC
GTGACCGCCGCCGCCATCACCCACGGCATGGATGAGCTGTACAAGTGAGCGGCCGCAACTTGTTTATTGC
AGCTTATAATGGTTACAAATAAAGCAATAGCATCACAAATTTCACAAATAAAGCATTTTTTTCACTGCAT
TCTAGTTGTGGTTTGTCCAAACTCATCAATGTATCTTAGCGGCCGCGCTGTGCGGTAGGCATTGAGGCAG
CCAGCGCAGGGGCTTCTGCTGAGGGGGCAGGCGGAGCTTGAGGAAACCGCAGATAAGTTTTTTTCTCTTT
GAAAGATAGAGATTAATACAACTACTTAAAAAATATAGTCAATAGGTTACTAAGATATTGCTTAGCGTTA
AGTTTTTAACGTAATTTTAATAGCTTAAGATTTTAAGAGAAAATATGAAGACTTAGAAGAGTAGCATGAG
GAAGGAAAAGATAAAAGGTTTCTAAAACATGACGGAGGTTGAGATGAAGCTTCTTCATGGAGTAAAAAAT
GTATTTAAAAGAAAATTGAGAGAAAGGACTACAGAGCCCCGA
